Addgene plasmid #66855: pClneoMyc'-EGL-44
Purpose: Express Myc-tagged C.elegans EGL-44 in mammalian cells
Depositing lab: Yutaka Hata. Depositing organization: Institute of Science Tokyo. Publication: Yes-associated protein homolog, YAP-1, is involved in the thermotolerance and aging in the nematode Caenorhabditis elegans. Iwasa H, Maimaiti S, Kuroyanagi H, Kawano S, Inami K, Timalsina S, Ikeda M, Nakagawa K, Hata Y. Exp Cell Res. 2013 Apr 15;319(7):931-45. doi: 10.1016/j.yexcr.2013.01.020. Epub 2013 Feb 7. PubMed 23396260.
Backbone
  Vector backbone: pClneo
  Backbone manufacturer: Promega
  Vector type: Mammalian Expression
  Selectable markers: Neomycin (select with G418)
Growth in bacteria
  Bacterial resistance: Ampicillin, 100 μg/mL
  Growth temperature: 37°C
  Growth strain: Top10
  Copy number: High Copy
Gene/Insert
  Gene/Insert name: EGL-44
  Species: C. elegans (nematode)
  Entrez Gene: CELE_F28B12.2 (a.k.a. CELE_F28B12.2)
  Promoter: CMV
  Tag / fusion protein: Myc (N terminal on insert)
  Cloning method: Restriction Enzyme; 5′ cloning site MluI (not destroyed); 3′ cloning site NotI (not destroyed)
  Sequencing primers: 5′ CMV promoter; 3′ T3
Terms and licenses: Academic/Nonprofit Terms; Industry Terms: Not Available to Industry
How to cite: pClneoMyc'-EGL-44 was a gift from Yutaka Hata (Addgene plasmid # 66855 ; http://n2t.net/addgene:66855 ; RRID:Addgene_66855)
