[The description below was written by a language model from this plasmid's Addgene catalogue record.]
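Description:
pClneoMyc'-EGL-44 is a mammalian expression plasmid built on the commercial pCIneo backbone, modified to add a Myc epitope tag upstream of the cloning site. It is propagated in E. coli as a high-copy plasmid under ampicillin selection. It also carries a neomycin resistance marker, so transfected mammalian cells can be selected with G418 if stable expression is wanted. No feature table accompanies the record, so details such as the origin of replication, any intron, the polyadenylation signals and the promoter driving the neomycin marker are not stated for this construct.

The insert is the coding sequence of EGL-44 from the nematode Caenorhabditis elegans (gene locus F28B12.2), cloned between MluI and NotI sites, both of which remain intact so the insert can be excised or replaced. Expression is driven by the CMV promoter, a strong constitutive promoter widely used in mammalian cell lines. The protein is produced with an N-terminal Myc tag, which allows detection or immunoprecipitation with anti-Myc antibodies without needing an antibody specific to the worm protein.

The stated purpose is to express Myc-tagged EGL-44 in mammalian cells. The associated publication concerns the C. elegans Yes-associated protein homolog YAP-1 and its role in thermotolerance and aging. This suggests the plasmid was used for heterologous expression in cultured cells as part of that work, although the record does not describe specific experiments.
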