>Addgene plasmid #66855 | pClneoMyc'-EGL-44 | addgene partial sequence | sequence record 118510 | CMV-F 5'-CGCAAATGGGCGGTAGGCGTG-3'
ACCGTCAGATCACTAGAAGCTTTATTGCGGTAGTTTATCACAGTTAAATTGCTAACGCAGTCAGTGCTTC
TGACACAACAGTCTCGAACTTAAGCTGCAGTGACTCTCTTAAGGTAGCCTTGCAGAAGTTGGTCGTGAGG
CACTGGGCAGGTAAGTATCAAGGTTACAAGACAGGTTTAAGGAGACCAATAGAAACTGGGCTTGTCGAGA
CAGAGAAGACTCTTGCGTTTCTGATAGGCACCTATTGGTCTTACTGACATCCACTTTGCCTTTCTCTCCA
CAGGTGTCCACTCCCAGTTCAATTACAGCTCTTAAGGCTAGAGTACTTAATACGACTCACTATAGGCTAG
CAGACCCCCCAACATGGAGCAGAAGCTTATCAGCGAGGAGGACCTGCTCGAGGAATTCACGCGTATGAAC
TCAATGTTTTGTTCAGAGTTGCAACAAGCGCTGCCGCAGATGTCGGAAGACGTAGCAGTCACGGCGCAAA
CAATTCTCAATGGAACCCCGCCCCATAATCATTTTCGAAAAGAGTGGCTCGCTGGAGCAGCAGGAACGAC
AACGCCCACGACGACCTCTGGCGGACAAATGATGACGCTCTCCCCTCCCGCCGGTGACGGACCAGGTTCC
GCTGGCTCAATGGCTCCCGAATCGACTTCTTCCCTTTCCGACTTGTCTGGTGACGCGGAAGGTGTGTGGA
GTATAGACATTGATCAAGCATTTCAAGAAGCGTTAGCCATCTATCCACCTTGTGGACGAAGGAAAATTAT
CATCAGTGACGAAGGGAAAATGTATGGAAGGAACGAACTAATCGCTAGGTATATCAAATTGCGATGTGGA
A
