>Addgene plasmid #66855 | pClneoMyc'-EGL-44 | addgene partial sequence | sequence record 118627 | T3 5'-GCAATTAACCCTCACTAAAGG-3'
CTCCTCCATCGATTAGCCTGTAGACAGAACATGATGGCTCTGGTTCTTGTGATACTTCAAATACAAAACA
GAGAACCATTAATAATTCATCAGTTTCGCTGTTTGTGACAATCTGTAAAACTGTAAAATTCTCCAGCACG
TTGTTCATTGTTTCTATTACATTCAGCTTCTTCAGCTCGGCAATGAACTTAACCATATAGTCACACATTG
GGGAGTTGTTCAATATGAACGAATATGATCCATCGAATTCGATTGGGAAGTATTGCTCTATTTTTTCAAC
TGCCTGGTTTCCAAATGAGCAAGCCATTGTTGAGACCTTTAATTGGAATTTTTCACGACTTGAGTAGAAC
GAGTCGACTGCGTATTGACAGTTTTGTACATCATCCGAAACATTAATATTTGCCCAACACTTTGCAAGGA
AGAAGACATCCTTTTTCTCGGATTTCTCGAACAATTCTCGAAGTAATTTCGGATATTTTTCGTAAAATAC
AGAAATGTCAATATCATCTTTTTCCAGTGTATTCTCAATCTTCACGAGTTCTGTCCTTAAACTTGTCTTA
TTACATTTGACATATGCGGAGAAGCTGTGAAGTGTTAATTGTGAAGAAGCGATTGGTTTCGTTTCTTCTA
CAACTTCTGATTTCACAGGTGAAACTGTTTTGTCGGGAGAGGATTGTTGGAAAACAAGTTGTGATAGATC
CATTCCGATAGGTAATCCAGGAGTTTGTTGGAATGACCACAAAGGAAGAGATTTAAATAGTTGTTGGGAG
ATTTGATCGGTTTCCACTTTTGGCACAATTGATGAGTAGCTACTTTGTGGAGA
